>Addgene plasmid #170882 | pUPD2+AtAct2t | addgene full sequence | sequence record 337643 | Addgene NGS Result
CGCTTTAACTATTCAGAATATCAGTTCCAAGTGAAGATGGAGGTAGCAAAAGTAAGACTAATAACCAAAT
CAATAAAAATCTTATACAATACTTATATTAACATTGCAAAGAGTTTCAAGGTTTTTCTTCTGAGTTTTGA
AAGAAATTATAGGGAACAAAAGGAATAAAGAGGCATCAATTCGATCACTCAGAGCTACAAAACAATGGGA
CTAAAACGCAAAACGAAAGCGGTTTTTTTTTTTGAAACGCAGACGTAAGTAAAAACCCAGAGAGTTTGTC
ACACACAAGTGCATCATAGAAACGAAAACAAAAAGGGAAATGAAACAAACAAATGGAGAAGCAAATATAA
AAGAAAAAAAGAAACTTTGATCCCATTCATAAAACCCCAGCTTTTTAAGCCTTTGATCTTGAGAGCAAGC
CGAGACCACTCATCGCTCTAGAAGCGGCCGCGAATTCCAGAAATCATCCTTAGCGAAAGCTAAGGATTTT
TTTTATCTGAAATTCTGCCTCGTGATACGCCTATTTTTATAGGTTAATGTCATGATAATAATGGTTTCTT
AGACGTCAGGTGGCACTCGAGTTGATCGGGCACGTAAGAGGTTCCAACTTTCACCATAATGAAATAAGAT
CACTACCGGGCGTATTTTTTGAGTTATCGAGATTTTCAGGAGCTAAGGAAGCTAAAATGGAGAAAAAAAT
CACTGGATATACCACCGTTGATATATCCCAATGGCATCGTAAAGAACATTTTGAGGCATTTCAGTCAGTT
GCTCAATGTACCTATAACCAGACCGTTCAGCTGGATATTACGGCCTTTTTAAAGACCGTAAAGAAAAATA
AGCACAAGTTTTATCCGGCCTTTATTCACATTCTTGCCCGCCTGATGAATGCTCATCCGGAATTTCGTAT
GGCAATGAAAGACGGTGAGCTGGTGATATGGGATAGTGTTCACCCTTGTTACACCGTTTTCCATGAGCAA
ACTGAAACGTTTTCATCACTCTGGAGTGAATACCACGACGATTTCCGGCAGTTTCTACACATATATTCGC
AAGATGTGGCGTGTTACGGTGAAAACCTGGCCTATTTCCCTAAAGGGTTTATTGAGAATATGTTTTTCGT
ATCAGCCAATCCCTGGGTGAGTTTCACCAGTTTTGATTTAAACGTGGCCAATATGGACAACTTCTTCGCC
CCCGTTTTCACCATGGGCAAATATTATACGCAAGGCGACAAGGTGCTGATGCCGCTGGCGATTCAGGTTC
ATCATGCCGTTTGTGATGGCTTCCATGTCGGCAGAATGCTTAATGAATTACAACAGTACTGCGACGAGTG
GCAGGGCGGGGCGTAATTTGATATCGAGCTCGCTTGGACTCCTGTTGATAGATCCAGTAATGACCTCAGA
ACTCCATCTGGATTTGTTCAGAACGCTCGGTTGCCGCCGGGCGTTTTTTATTGGTGAGAATCCAAGCCTC
GAGCTGTCAGACCAAGTTTACTCATATATACTTTAGATTGATTTAAAACTTCATTTTTAATTTAAAAGGA
TCTAGGTGAAGATCCTTTTTGATAATCTCATGACCAAAATCCCTTAACGTGAGTTTTCGTTCCACTGAGC
GTCAGACCCCGTAGAAAAGATCAAAGGATCTTCTTGAGATCCTTTTTTTCTGCGCGTAATCTGCTGCTTG
CAAACAAAAAAACCACCGCTACCAGCGGTGGTTTGTTTGCCGGATCAAGAGCTACCAACTCTTTTTCCGA
AGGTAACTGGCTTCAGCAGAGCGCAGATACCAAATACTGTTCTTCTAGTGTAGCCGTAGTTAGGCCACCA
CTTCAAGAACTCTGTAGCACCGCCTACATACCTCGCTCTGCTAATCCTGTTACCAGTGGCTGCTGCCAGT
GGCGATAAGTCGTGTCTTACCGGGTTGGACTCAAGACGATAGTTACCGGATAAGGCGCAGCGGTCGGGCT
GAACGGGGGGTTCGTGCACACAGCCCAGCTTGGAGCGAACGACCTACACCGAACTGAGATACCTACAGCG
TGAGCTATGAGAAAGCGCCACGCTTCCCGAAGGGAGAAAGGCGGACAGGTATCCGGTAAGCGGCAGGGTC
GGAACAGGAGAGCGCACGAGGGAGCTTCCAGGGGGAAACGCCTGGTATCTTTATAGTCCTGTCGGGTTTC
GCCACCTCTGACTTGAGCGTCGATTTTTGTGATGCTCGTCAGGGGGGCGGAGCCTGTGGAAAAACGCCAG
CAACGCGGCCTTTTTACGGTTCCTGGCCTTTTGCTGGCCTTTTGCTCACATGTTCTTTCCTGCGTTATCC
CCTGATTCTGTGGATAACCGTATTACCGCCTTTGAGTGAGCTGATACCGCTCGCCGCAGCCGAACGACCG
AGCGCAGCGAGTCAGTGAGCGAGGAAGCCTGCATAACGCGAAGTAATCTTTTCGGTTTTAAAGAAAAAGG
GCAGGGTGGTGACACCTTGCCCTTTTTTGCCGGACTGCAGCGGCCGCTACTAGTCGCGATGAGTGGTCTC
AAGCGACTTTTTGGAATCAAGATGTATAAACCAAATGTGCAGGACAATTTGAAATTAATTTGTTATATTT
TGCATCATGTAAAAGGATTAATAAGCGAAAAGAGTAACGAATAGATACACCTCGTAATTGTTTTGGTGTA
AAACTTGAAACAGTAGAATTGACGATTGGGGTTATATAAAATGGTGCGATCTTAAAATATCTGACTTTGT
GCTAGTTTAAGTTCATTTGTGAATGGAGGACATGTAA
Features (pLannotate 1.2.2; 8 found; start..end, strand, type, name):
    436..457     -  misc_feature   BioBrick prefix: BioBrick prefix for parts that do not start with "ATG"
    460..503     +  terminator     bacterial terminator: putative bacterial transcription terminator
    589..686     +  promoter       cat promoter: promoter of the E. coli cat gene encoding chloramphenicol acetyltransferase
    687..1343    +  CDS            cat: CAT_ECOLX - Experimental evidence at protein level: Swiss-Prot protein existence level 1. This enzyme is an effector of chloramphenicol resistance in bacteria. From Escherichia coli. This protein is used as a marker in many commonly used cloning vectors, such as pACYC184.
   1367..1461    +  terminator     lambda t0 terminator: transcription terminator from phage lambda
   1644..2232    +  rep_origin     ori: high-copy-number ColE1/pMB1/pBR322/pUC origin of replication
   2427..2484    -  terminator     his operon terminator: This putative transcriptin terminator from the E. coli his operon has a 2-bp deletion introduced during synthesis. Its efficiency has not been determined.
   2485..2504    -  misc_feature   BioBrick suffix: universal suffix for all parts
