[The description below was written by a language model from this plasmid's Addgene catalogue record and pLannotate feature annotations shown in this document.]
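Description:
pUPD2+AtAct2t is a level-0 "Phytobrick" part plasmid that carries the Arabidopsis thaliana ACTIN2 terminator (AtACT2t) in the pUPD2 universal domestication vector. It is catalogued as a plant expression construct, but it is a storage and donor plasmid for a single regulatory part rather than a complete expression unit. It contains no promoter, coding sequence or plant selection marker for use in planta. The sequenced plasmid is 2,767 nt, which matches a 2,105 bp backbone plus a 662 bp insert. Propagation in E. coli relies on a high-copy ColE1/pUC-type origin, and selection uses chloramphenicol resistance from the cat gene, driven by its own promoter and followed by the lambda t0 terminator. The annotation also finds BioBrick prefix and suffix remnants and bacterial transcription terminators, including the his operon terminator. These lie at the edges of the unannotated region where the insert evidently sits and probably insulate the cloning site from read-through transcription.

The automated feature table does not annotate the terminator insert itself, so its details come from the catalogue fields. It was cloned through Esp3I sites that were destroyed in the process, and it carries a single 426C>T substitution that removes an internal BbsI site. This "domesticates" the sequence for Type IIS assembly. The depositor notes that the part can be released by BsaI digestion, which allows it to be combined with promoter and coding-sequence Phytobricks in Golden Gate/GoldenBraid-style assembly of plant transcriptional units. The plasmid was deposited alongside work on a ratiometric dual-colour luciferase reporter for characterising plant transcriptional regulatory elements, in which such terminators serve as 3′ regulatory modules.
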