Addgene plasmid #170882: pUPD2+AtAct2t
Purpose: Phytobrick - AtACT2t
Depositing lab: Markita Landry. Depositing organization: University of California, Berkeley. Publication: A Ratiometric Dual Color Luciferase Reporter for Fast Characterization of Transcriptional Regulatory Elements in Plants. Gonzalez-Grandio E, Demirer GS, Ma W, Brady S, Landry MP. ACS Synth Biol. 2021 Sep 14. doi: 10.1021/acssynbio.1c00248. PubMed 34520169.
Backbone
  Vector backbone: pUPD2
  Backbone manufacturer: Diego Orzaez Lab
  Backbone size w/o insert (bp): 2105
  Vector type: Plant Expression
Growth in bacteria
  Bacterial resistance: Chloramphenicol, 25 μg/mL
  Growth temperature: 37°C
  Growth strain: DH5alpha
  Copy number: High Copy
Gene/Insert
  Gene/Insert name: AtACT2t (alt name: Arabidopsis thaliana ACTIN2 terminator)
  Species: A. thaliana (mustard weed)
  Insert size (bp): 662
  Mutation: 426C>T to remove BbsI restriction site
  Cloning method: Restriction Enzyme; 5′ cloning site Esp3I (destroyed during cloning); 3′ cloning site Esp3I (destroyed during cloning)
  Sequencing primers: 5′ ATAGGCGTATCACGAGGCAG; 3′ CGAGTCAGTGAGCGAGGAAG
Terms and licenses: Academic/Nonprofit Terms; Industry Terms: Not Available to Industry
Depositor comments: Insert can be excised by BsaI digestion . Please visit https://www.biorxiv.org/content/10.1101/2021.05.26.443018v2 to read the preprint on bioRxiv
How to cite: pUPD2+AtAct2t was a gift from Markita Landry (Addgene plasmid # 170882 ; http://n2t.net/addgene:170882 ; RRID:Addgene_170882)
